Addgene plasmid #186418: pAAV-hSYn-DIO-ScramblemiR-IRES-mCitrine
Purpose: Expression of scrambled shRNA used as a control for knock down experiments
Depositing lab: Mary Kay Lobo. Depositing organization: University of Maryland, Baltimore. Publication: Opposing role for Egr3 in nucleus accumbens cell subtypes in cocaine action. Chandra R, Francis TC, Konkalmatt P, Amgalan A, Gancarz AM, Dietz DM, Lobo MK. J Neurosci. 2015 May 20;35(20):7927-37. doi: 10.1523/JNEUROSCI.0548-15.2015. PubMed 25995477.
Backbone
  Vector backbone: pAAV-hSyn-DIO-IRES-mCitrine
  Backbone manufacturer: Bryan Roth
  Backbone size w/o insert (bp): 6181
  Total vector size (bp): 6315
  Vector type: AAV
  Selectable markers: Not Applicable
Growth in bacteria
  Bacterial resistance: Ampicillin, 100 μg/mL
  Growth temperature: 37°C
  Growth strain: NEB Stable
  Copy number: High Copy
Gene/Insert
  Gene/Insert name: ScramblemiR
  gRNA/shRNA sequence: Control plasmid
  Species: M. musculus (mouse)
  Promoter: human Synapsin1
  Tag / fusion protein: mCitrine (C terminal on backbone)
  Cloning method: Restriction Enzyme; 5′ cloning site StuI (not destroyed); 3′ cloning site NheI (not destroyed)
  Sequencing primers: 5′ acaccggccttattccaagc; 3′ acgggccacaactcctcata
Terms and licenses: Academic/Nonprofit Terms; Industry Terms: Not Available to Industry
How to cite: pAAV-hSYn-DIO-ScramblemiR-IRES-mCitrine was a gift from Mary Kay Lobo (Addgene plasmid # 186418 ; http://n2t.net/addgene:186418 ; RRID:Addgene_186418)
