[The description below was written by a language model from this plasmid's Addgene catalogue record and pLannotate feature annotations shown in this document.]
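Description:
pAAV-hSYn-DIO-ScramblemiR-IRES-mCitrine is an adeno-associated virus transfer plasmid of about 6.3 kb, built on the pAAV-hSyn-DIO-IRES-mCitrine backbone, that provides Cre-dependent, neuron-specific expression of a scrambled (non-targeting) microRNA-format hairpin. It serves as the negative control for RNA-interference knockdown experiments. In bacteria it is maintained through a high-copy ColE1/pUC-type origin with ampicillin resistance (bla), and it also carries an f1 phage origin. No mammalian selectable marker is recorded. The expression cassette is flanked by AAV2 inverted terminal repeats, which allow the intervening DNA to be packaged into recombinant AAV particles. The annotation detects the left ITR only as short fragments, while the right ITR is annotated in full.

Transcription is driven by the human synapsin I promoter, which restricts expression to neurons. Downstream lies a double-floxed inverted (DIO) cassette bounded by pairs of incompatible lox2272 and loxP sites in opposing orientation. The payload sits in the antisense orientation and consists of the scrambled hairpin embedded between mouse miR-155 5' and 3' flanking sequences, followed by an EMCV IRES and the yellow fluorescent protein mCitrine. The hairpin was cloned between StuI and NheI sites. Without Cre the cassette is not productively expressed. Cre recombination inverts it and locks it in the sense orientation, so a single transcript yields both the processed control small RNA and IRES-translated mCitrine, which marks the expressing cells. Although the catalogue lists mCitrine as a C-terminal tag, it functions here as a separate bicistronic reporter. A WPRE and the human growth hormone polyadenylation signal enhance transcript stability and termination. The vector is suited to delivery into Cre-driver mouse lines, where it labels defined neuronal subtypes as a control alongside matched knockdown constructs.
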