Features (pLannotate 1.2.2; 25 found; start..end, strand, type, name):
     12..39      +  repeat_region  AAV2 ITR (fragment): inverted terminal repeat of adeno-associated virus serotype 2 inverted
     68..95      +  repeat_region  AAV2 ITR (fragment): inverted terminal repeat of adeno-associated virus serotype 2 inverted
    175..622     +  promoter       hSyn promoter: human synapsin I promoter; confers neuron-specific expression (Kügler et al., 2003)
    636..653     +  misc_feature   MCS (fragment): pUC18/19 multiple cloning site
    660..693     +  protein_bind   lox2272: Cre-mediated recombination occurs in the 8-bp core sequence (GGATACTT). lox2272 sites are compatible with each other, but incompatible with loxP or loxN sites (Lee and Saito, 1988). Cre recombinase
    694..743     -  intron         β-globin intron (fragment): internally truncated intron from human β-globin
    744..777     +  protein_bind   loxP: Cre-mediated recombination occurs in the 8-bp core sequence (GCATACAT). Cre recombinase
    792..1508    -  CDS            mCitrine: mCitrine is a basic (constitutively fluorescent) yellow fluorescent protein published in 2001, derived from Aequorea victoria.
   1515..1977    -  misc_feature   IRES: internal ribosome entry site (IRES) of the encephalomyocarditis virus (EMCV)
   2134..2175    -  ncRNA          3' miR-155: sequence downstream of the precursor of mouse miR-155 microRNA (Uva et al., 2013) miRNA
   2239..2265    -  ncRNA          5' miR-155: sequence upstream of the precursor of mouse miR-155 microRNA (Uva et al., 2013) miRNA
   2292..2325    -  protein_bind   lox2272: Cre-mediated recombination occurs in the 8-bp core sequence (GGATACTT). lox2272 sites are compatible with each other, but incompatible with loxP or loxN sites (Lee and Saito, 1988). Cre recombinase
   2326..2375    -  intron         β-globin intron (fragment): internally truncated intron from human β-globin
   2376..2409    -  protein_bind   loxP: Cre-mediated recombination occurs in the 8-bp core sequence (GCATACAT). Cre recombinase
   2410..2434    +  misc_feature   MCS (fragment): pBluescript multiple cloning site
   2434..3022    +  misc_feature   WPRE: woodchuck hepatitis virus posttranscriptional regulatory element
   3054..3530    +  polyA_signal   hGH poly(A) signal: human growth hormone polyadenylation signal
   3570..3710    +  repeat_region  AAV2 ITR: inverted terminal repeat of adeno-associated virus serotype 2 inverted
   3715..3766    -  misc_feature   bom (fragment): basis of mobility region from pBR322
   3785..4240    +  rep_origin     f1 ori (sequence partly withheld): f1 bacteriophage origin of replication; arrow indicates direction of (+) strand synthesis
   4241..4290    -  misc_feature   bom (fragment): basis of mobility region from pBR322
   4392..4427    -  CDS            rop (fragment): Rop protein, which maintains plasmids at low copy number; rop
   4522..4626    +  promoter       AmpR promoter: bla
   4627..5487    +  CDS            AmpR: β-lactamase; bla; confers resistance to ampicillin, carbenicillin, and related antibiotics
   5658..6246    +  rep_origin     ori: high-copy-number ColE1/pMB1/pBR322/pUC origin of replication
>Addgene plasmid #186418 | pAAV-hSYn-DIO-ScramblemiR-IRES-mCitrine | addgene full sequence | sequence record 368006 | Addgene NGS Result
CCTGCAGGCAGCTGCGCGCTCGCTCGCTCACTGAGGCCGCCCGGGCGTCGGGCGACCTTTGGTCGCCCGG
CCTCAGTGAGCGAGCGAGCGCGCAGAGAGGGAGTGGCCAACTCCATCACTAGGGGTTCCTGCGGCCGCAC
GCGTGTGTCTAGACTGCAGAGGGCCCTGCGTATGAGTGCAAGTGGGTTTTAGGACCAGGATGAGGCGGGG
TGGGGGTGCCTACCTGACGACCGACCCCGACCCACTGGACAAGCACCCAACCCCCATTCCCCAAATTGCG
CATCCCCTATCAGAGAGGGGGAGGGGAAACAGGATGCGGCGAGGCGCGTGCGCACTGCCAGCTTCAGCAC
CGCGGACAGTGCCTTCGCCCCCGCCTGGCGGCGCGCGCCACCGCCGCCTCAGCACTGAAGGCGCGCTGAC
GTCACTCGCCGGTCCCCCGCAAACTCCCCTTCCCGGCCACCTTGGTCGCGTCCGCGCCGCCGCCGGCCCA
GCCGGACCGCACCACGCGAGGCGCGAGATAGGGGGGCACGGGCGCGACCATCTGCGCTGCGGCGCCGGCG
ACTCAGCGCTGCCTCAGTCTGCGGTGGGCAGCGGAGGAGTCGTGTCGTGCCTGAGAGCGCAGTCGAGAAG
GTACCGGATCCTCTAGAGTCGACTCCGGAATAACTTCGTATAGGATACTTTATACGAAGTTATGCAGAAT
GGTAGCTGGATTGTAGCTGCTATTAGCAATATGAAACCTCTTAATAACTTCGTATAGCATACATTATACG
AAGTTATGGCGCGCCCTATCACTTGTACAGCTCGTCCATGCCGAGAGTGATCCCGGCGGCGGTCACGAAC
TCCAGCAGGACCATGTGATCGCGCTTCTCGTTGGGGTCTTTGCTCAGTTTGGACTGGTAGCTCAGGTAGT
GGTTGTCGGGCAGCAGCACGGGGCCGTCGCCGATGGGGGTGTTCTGCTGGTAGTGGTCGGCGAGCTGCAC
GCTGCCGTCCTCGATGTTGTGGCGGATCTTGAAGTTCACCTTGATGCCGTTCTTCTGCTTGTCGGCCATG
ATATAGACGTTGTGGCTGTTGTAGTTGTACTCCAGCTTGTGCCCCAGGATGTTGCCGTCCTCCTTGAAGT
CGATGCCCTTCAGCTCGATGCGGTTCACCAGGGTGTCGCCCTCGAACTTCACCTCGGCGCGGGTCTTGTA
GTTGCCGTCGTCCTTGAAGAAGATGGTGCGCTCCTGGACGTAGCCTTCGGGCATGGCGGACTTGAAGAAG
TCGTGCTGCTTCATGTGGTCGGGGTAGCGGGCGAAGCACATCAGGCCGTAGCCGAAGGTGGTCACGAGGG
TGGGCCAGGGCACGGGCAGCTTGCCGGTGGTGCAGATGAACTTCAGGGTCAGCTTGCCGTAGGTGGCATC
GCCCTCGCCCTCGCCGGACACGCTGAACTTGTGGCCGTTTACGTCGCCGTCCAGCTCGACCAGGATGGGC
ACCACCCCGGTGAACAGCTCCTCGCCCTTGCTCACCATGGTGGCTTATCATCGTGTTTTTCAAAGGAAAA
CCACGTCCCCGTGGTTCGGGGGGCCTAGACGTTTTTTTAACCTCGACTAAACACATGTAAAGCATGTGCA
CCGAGGCCCCAGATCAGATCCCATACAATGGGGTACCTTCTGGGCATCCTTCAGCCCCTTGTTGAATACG
CTTGAGGAGAGCCATTTGACTCTTTCCACAACTATCCAACTCACAACGTGGCACTGGGGTTGTGCCGCCT
TTGCAGGTGTATCTTATACACGTGGCTTTTGGCCGCAGAGGCACCTGTCGCCAGGTGGGGGGTTCCGCTG
CCTGCAAAGGGTCGCTACAGACGTTGTTTGTCTTCAAGAAGCTTCCAGAGGAACTGCTTCCTTCACGACA
TTCAACAGACCTTGCATTCCTTTGGCGAGAGGGGAAAGACCCCTAGGAATGCTCGTCAAGAAGACAGGGC
CAGGTTTCCGGGCCCTCACATTGCCAAAAGACGGCAATATGGTGGAAAATAACATATAGACAAACGCACA
CCGGCCTTATTCCAAGCGGCTTCGGCCAGTAACGTTAGGGGGGGGGGAGGGAGAGGGGCGATATCGCGGC
CGCCTACAAGGATCTCGAGTGCGGCCAGATCTGGGCCATTTGTTCCATGTGAGTGCTAGTAACAGGCCTT
GTGTCCTGCTGAGTTAGCTGGTAGTGCGTCAGTCAGTGGCCAAAACGCACTACCAGAGCTAACTCAGCAG
CATACAGCCTTCAGCAAGCCTCCAGGATCCACTGGTCGACTCACTGCTAGCATAACTTCGTATAAAGTAT
CCTATACGAAGTTATTTGCCTTAACCCAGAAATTATCACTGTTATTCTTTAGAATGGTGCAAAGAATAAC
TTCGTATAATGTATGCTATACGAAGTTATGAATTCGATATCAAGCTTATCGATAATCAACCTCTGGATTA
CAAAATTTGTGAAAGATTGACTGGTATTCTTAACTATGTTGCTCCTTTTACGCTATGTGGATACGCTGCT
TTAATGCCTTTGTATCATGCTATTGCTTCCCGTATGGCTTTCATTTTCTCCTCCTTGTATAAATCCTGGT
TGCTGTCTCTTTATGAGGAGTTGTGGCCCGTTGTCAGGCAACGTGGCGTGGTGTGCACTGTGTTTGCTGA
CGCAACCCCCACTGGTTGGGGCATTGCCACCACCTGTCAGCTCCTTTCCGGGACTTTCGCTTTCCCCCTC
CCTATTGCCACGGCGGAACTCATCGCCGCCTGCCTTGCCCGCTGCTGGACAGGGGCTCGGCTGTTGGGCA
CTGACAATTCCGTGGTGTTGTCGGGGAAATCATCGTCCTTTCCTTGGCTGCTCGCCTATGTTGCCACCTG
GATTCTGCGCGGGACGTCCTTCTGCTACGTCCCTTCGGCCCTCAATCCAGCGGACCTTCCTTCCCGCGGC
CTGCTGCCGGCTCTGCGGCCTCTTCCGCGTCTTCGCCTTCGCCCTCAGACGAGTCGGATCTCCCTTTGGG
CCGCCTCCCCGCATCGATACCGAGCGCTGCTCGAGAGATCTACGGGTGGCATCCCTGTGACCCCTCCCCA
GTGCCTCTCCTGGCCCTGGAAGTTGCCACTCCAGTGCCCACCAGCCTTGTCCTAATAAAATTAAGTTGCA
TCATTTTGTCTGACTAGGTGTCCTTCTATAATATTATGGGGTGGAGGGGGGTGGTATGGAGCAAGGGGCA
AGTTGGGAAGACAACCTGTAGGGCCTGCGGGGTCTATTGGGAACCAAGCTGGAGTGCAGTGGCACAATCT
TGGCTCACTGCAATCTCCGCCTCCTGGGTTCAAGCGATTCTCCTGCCTCAGCCTCCCGAGTTGTTGGGAT
TCCAGGCATGCATGACCAGGCTCAGCTAATTTTTGTTTTTTTGGTAGAGACGGGGTTTCACCATATTGGC
CAGGCTGGTCTCCAACTCCTAATCTCAGGTGATCTACCCACCTTGGCCTCCCAAATTGCTGGGATTACAG
GCGTGAACCACTGCTCCCTTCCCTGTCCTTCTGATTTTGTAGGTAACCACGTGCGGACCGAGCGGCCGCA
GGAACCCCTAGTGATGGAGTTGGCCACTCCCTCTCTGCGCGCTCGCTCGCTCACTGAGGCCGGGCGACCA
AAGGTCGCCCGACGCCCGGGCTTTGCCCGGGCGGCCTCAGTGAGCGAGCGAGCGCGCAGCTGCCTGCAGG
GGCGCCTGATGCGGTATTTTCTCCTTACGCATCTGTGCGGTATTTCACACCGCATA
[95 nt withheld, positions 3767-3861]
T
[46 nt withheld, positions 3863-3908]
C
[141 nt withheld, positions 3910-4050]
CCTTTGACGTTGGAGTCCACGTTCTTT
[37 nt withheld, positions 4078-4114]
ACTCTATCTCGGGCTATTCTTTTGATTTATAAGGGATTTTGCCGATTTCGGTCTATTGGTTAAAAAATGA
GCTGATTTAACAAAAATTTAACGCGAATTTTAACAAAATATTAACGTTTACAATTTTATGGTGCACTCTC
AGTACAATCTGCTCTGATGCCGCATAGTTAAGCCAGCCCCGACACCCGCCAACACCCGCTGACGCGCCCT
GACGGGCTTGTCTGCTCCCGGCATCCGCTTACAGACAAGCTGTGACCGTCTCCGGGAGCTGCATGTGTCA
GAGGTTTTCACCGTCATCACCGAAACGCGCGAGACGAAAGGGCCTCGTGATACGCCTATTTTTATAGGTT
AATGTCATGATAATAATGGTTTCTTAGACGTCAGGTGGCACTTTTCGGGGAAATGTGCGCGGAACCCCTA
TTTGTTTATTTTTCTAAATACATTCAAATATGTATCCGCTCATGAGACAATAACCCTGATAAATGCTTCA
ATAATATTGAAAAAGGAAGAGTATGAGTATTCAACATTTCCGTGTCGCCCTTATTCCCTTTTTTGCGGCA
TTTTGCCTTCCTGTTTTTGCTCACCCAGAAACGCTGGTGAAAGTAAAAGATGCTGAAGATCAGTTGGGTG
CACGAGTGGGTTACATCGAACTGGATCTCAACAGCGGTAAGATCCTTGAGAGTTTTCGCCCCGAAGAACG
TTTTCCAATGATGAGCACTTTTAAAGTTCTGCTATGTGGCGCGGTATTATCCCGTATTGACGCCGGGCAA
GAGCAACTCGGTCGCCGCATACACTATTCTCAGAATGACTTGGTTGAGTACTCACCAGTCACAGAAAAGC
ATCTTACGGATGGCATGACAGTAAGAGAATTATGCAGTGCTGCCATAACCATGAGTGATAACACTGCGGC
CAACTTACTTCTGACAACGATCGGAGGACCGAAGGAGCTAACCGCTTTTTTGCACAACATGGGGGATCAT
GTAACTCGCCTTGATCGTTGGGAACCGGAGCTGAATGAAGCCATACCAAACGACGAGCGTGACACCACGA
TGCCTGTAGCAATGGCAACAACGTTGCGCAAACTATTAACTGGCGAACTACTTACTCTAGCTTCCCGGCA
ACAATTAATAGACTGGATGGAGGCGGATAAAGTTGCAGGACCACTTCTGCGCTCGGCCCTTCCGGCTGGC
TGGTTTATTGCTGATAAATCTGGAGCCGGTGAGCGTGGGTCTCGCGGTATCATTGCAGCACTGGGGCCAG
ATGGTAAGCCCTCCCGTATCGTAGTTATCTACACGACGGGGAGTCAGGCAACTATGGATGAACGAAATAG
ACAGATCGCTGAGATAGGTGCCTCACTGATTAAGCATTGGTAACTGTCAGACCAAGTTTACTCATATATA
CTTTAGATTGATTTAAAACTTCATTTTTAATTTAAAAGGATCTAGGTGAAGATCCTTTTTGATAATCTCA
TGACCAAAATCCCTTAACGTGAGTTTTCGTTCCACTGAGCGTCAGACCCCGTAGAAAAGATCAAAGGATC
TTCTTGAGATCCTTTTTTTCTGCGCGTAATCTGCTGCTTGCAAACAAAAAAACCACCGCTACCAGCGGTG
GTTTGTTTGCCGGATCAAGAGCTACCAACTCTTTTTCCGAAGGTAACTGGCTTCAGCAGAGCGCAGATAC
CAAATACTGTTCTTCTAGTGTAGCCGTAGTTAGGCCACCACTTCAAGAACTCTGTAGCACCGCCTACATA
CCTCGCTCTGCTAATCCTGTTACCAGTGGCTGCTGCCAGTGGCGATAAGTCGTGTCTTACCGGGTTGGAC
TCAAGACGATAGTTACCGGATAAGGCGCAGCGGTCGGGCTGAACGGGGGGTTCGTGCACACAGCCCAGCT
TGGAGCGAACGACCTACACCGAACTGAGATACCTACAGCGTGAGCTATGAGAAAGCGCCACGCTTCCCGA
AGGGAGAAAGGCGGACAGGTATCCGGTAAGCGGCAGGGTCGGAACAGGAGAGCGCACGAGGGAGCTTCCA
GGGGGAAACGCCTGGTATCTTTATAGTCCTGTCGGGTTTCGCCACCTCTGACTTGAGCGTCGATTTTTGT
GATGCTCGTCAGGGGGGCGGAGCCTATGGAAAAACGCCAGCAACGCGGCCTTTTTACGGTTCCTGGCCTT
TTGCTGGCCTTTTGCTCACATGT
